Addgene plasmid #42435: NUDT6A
Purpose: Bacterial expression for structure determination; may not be full ORF
Depositing lab: Nicola Burgess-Brown. Depositing organization: University of Oxford.
Backbone
  Vector backbone: pNIC28-Bsa4
  Backbone manufacturer: SGC
  Vector type: Bacterial Expression
Growth in bacteria
  Bacterial resistance: Kanamycin, 50 μg/mL
  Growth temperature: 37°C
  Growth strain: Mach1 ;
  Copy number: High Copy
Gene/Insert
  Gene/Insert name: NUDT6A (alt names: NUDT6; gi|14602646; PDB:3H95)
  Species: H. sapiens (human)
  Insert size (bp): 628
  Mutation: See Comments
  Entrez Gene: NUDT6 (a.k.a. ASFGF2, FGF-AS, FGF2AS, GFG-1, GFG1)
  Tag / fusion protein: His6-TEV (N terminal on insert)
  Cloning method: Ligation Independent Cloning
  Sequencing primers: 5′ T7; 3′ T7-term
Terms and licenses: Academic/Nonprofit Terms; Industry Terms: Not Available to Industry
Depositor comments: http://www.thesgc.org/structures/3H95/ Use BL21(DE3)-R3-pRARE2 strain for expression.
How to cite: NUDT6A was a gift from Nicola Burgess-Brown (Addgene plasmid # 42435 ; http://n2t.net/addgene:42435 ; RRID:Addgene_42435)
