[The description below was written by a language model from this plasmid's Addgene catalogue record.]
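Description:
NUDT6A is a bacterial expression plasmid built on the pNIC28-Bsa4 backbone from the SGC, carrying a fragment of the human NUDT6 gene (also known as FGF2AS or GFG1), which encodes a member of the Nudix hydrolase family. It is maintained in E. coli as a high-copy plasmid under kanamycin selection. The record does not list the origin of replication or the promoter explicitly. However, the recommended sequencing primers (T7 forward and T7 terminator reverse) and the depositor's note pointing to a BL21(DE3)-derived strain with a rare-codon supplement are consistent with a T7 promoter-driven expression cassette that depends on T7 RNA polymerase supplied by a DE3 lysogen.

The insert is about 628 bp and was introduced by ligation-independent cloning. The record cautions that it may not represent the full open reading frame, which is typical of constructs whose boundaries were trimmed to obtain a well-behaved, crystallisable domain. The mutation field only refers to the comments, which give no specific sequence changes, so any differences from the reference sequence are not documented here. The protein is expressed with an N-terminal hexahistidine tag followed by a TEV protease recognition site. The tag allows capture by immobilised metal affinity chromatography, and the TEV site allows the tag to be removed afterwards.

The stated purpose is recombinant production of NUDT6 protein for structure determination, and the construct is linked to a deposited crystal structure. It should also suit biochemical or biophysical work that needs purified NUDT6 domain protein. No feature table was supplied, so the details of the backbone elements cannot be confirmed from this record.
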