>Addgene plasmid #42435 | NUDT6A | depositor partial sequence | sequence record 57267 | NUDT6A sequence 628 bps
CATATGCACCATCATCATCATCATTCTTCTGGTGTAGATCTGGGTACCGAGAACCTGTACTTCCAATCCA
TGTCACATCAAGTAGGAGTTGCAGGAGCTGTATTTGATGAAAGTACTAGAAAAATACTGGTTGTACAAGA
TCGAAATAAATTGAAAAATATGTGGAAGTTTCCAGGAGGCCTGTCAGAGCCTGAAGAAGATATTGGAGAC
ACAGCGGTTCGAGAAGTTTTTGAAGAGACTGGTATAAAATCAGAATTCAGGTCCGTCCTGAGTATTCGGC
AACAGCACACAAATCCTGGAGCTTTTGGGAAGTCAGATATGTATATCATCTGCCGCCTAAAGCCATATTC
ATTCACCATAAATTTTTGCCAGGAAGAATGCTTAAGATGTGAGTGGATGGATCTCAATGACCTGGCGAAG
ACTGAAAATACAACTCCCATCACCAGCAGAGTTGCTAGGCTGCTGCTGTATGGGTACAGAGAAGGGTTTG
ACAAAATTGACCTGACTGTGGAAGAACTTCCAGCAGTTTACACAGGACTGTTTTATAAACTCTATCATAA
GGAACTGCCAGAGAATTATAAAACTATGAAAGGAATTGATTAACAGTAAAGGTGGATACGGATCCGAA
