>Addgene plasmid #42435 | NUDT6A | addgene partial sequence | sequence record 60181 | T7 5'-TAATACGACTCACTATAGGG-3'
ATTCCCCTCTAGAAATAATTTTGTTTAACTTTAAGATGGAGATATACATATGCACCATCATCATCATCAT
TCTTCTGGTGTAGATCTGGGTACCGAGAACCTGTACTTCCAATCCATGTCACATCAAGTAGGAGTTGCAG
GAGCTGTATTTGATGAAAGTACTAGAAAAATACTGGTTGTACAAGATCGAAATAAATTGAAAAATATGTG
GAAGTTTCCAGGAGGCCTGTCAGAGCCTGAAGAAGATATTGGAGACACAGCGGTTCGAGAAGTTTTTGAA
GAGACTGGTATAAAATCAGAATTCAGGTCCGTCCTGAGTATTCGGCAACAGCACACAAATCCTGGAGCTT
TTGGGAAGTCAGATATGTATATCATCTGCCGCCTAAAGCCATATTCATTCACCATAAATTTTTGCCAGGA
AGAATGCTTAAGATGTGAGTGGATGGATCTCAATGACCTGGCGAAGACTGAAAATACAACTCCCATCACC
AGCAGAGTTGCTAGGCTGCTGCTGTATGGGTACAGAGAAGGGTTTGACAAAATTGACCTGACTGTGGAAG
AACTTCCAGCAGTTTACACAGGACTGTTTTATAAACTCTATCATAAGGAACTGCCAGAGAATTATAAAAC
TATGAAAGGAATTGATTAACAGTAAAGGTGGATACGGATCCGAATTCGAGCTCCGTCGACAAGCTTGCGG
CCGCACTCGAGCACCACCACCACCACCACTGAGATCCGGCTGCTAACAAAGCCCGAAAGGAAGCTGAGTT
GGCTGCTGCCACCGCTGAGCAATAACTAGCATAA
